>Addgene plasmid #113987 | pOGG013 | addgene full sequence | sequence record 223414 | Addgene NGS Result
CTAAATTGTAAGCGTTAATATTTTGTTAAAATTCGCGTTAAATTTTTGTTAAATCAGCTCATTTTTTAAC
CAATAGGCCGAAATCGGCAAAATCCCTTATAAATCAAAAGAATAGACCGAGATAGGGTTGAGTGGCCGCT
ACAGGGCGCTCCCATTCGCCATTCAGGCTGCGCAACTGTTGGGAAGGGCGTTTCGGTGCGGGCCTCTTCG
CTATTACGCCAGCTGGCGAAAGGGGGATGTGCTGCAAGGCGATTAAGTTGGGTAACGCCAGGGTTTTCCC
AGTCACGACGTTGTAAAACGACGGCCAGTGAGCGCGACGTAATACGACTCACTATAGGGCGAATTGAGTG
AAGGCCGTCAAGGCCGCATCAACGAGCTCCACTCTGTGCGTCTCATTACTCTAGGGCGGCGGATTTGTCC
TACTCAGGAGAGCGTTCACCGACAAACAACAGATAAAACGAAAGGCCCAGTCTTTCGACTGAGCCTTTCG
TTTTATTTGATGCCTGCCTGAGACGCACGAAGTGGGTACCCTCTGGGCCTCATGGGCCTTCACTTCACTG
CCCGCTTTCCAGTCGGGAAACCTGTCGTGCCAGCTGCATTAACATGGTCATAGCTGTTTCCTTGCGTATT
GGGCGCTCTCCGCTTCCTCGCTCACTGACTCGCTGCGCTCGGTCGTTCGGGTAAAGCCTGGGGTGCCTAA
TGAGCAAAAGGCCAGCAAAAGGCCAGGAACCGTAAAAAGGCCGCGTTGCTGGCGTTTTTCCATAGGCTCC
GCCCCCCTGACGAGCATCACAAAAATCGACGCTCAAGTCAGAGGTGGCGAAACCCGACAGGACTATAAAG
ATACCAGGCGTTTCCCCCTGGAAGCTCCCTCGTGCGCTCTCCTGTTCCGACCCTGCCGCTTACCGGATAC
CTGTCCGCCTTTCTCCCTTCGGGAAGCGTGGCGCTTTCTCATAGCTCACGCTGTAGGTATCTCAGTTCGG
TGTAGGTCGTTCGCTCCAAGCTGGGCTGTGTGCACGAACCCCCCGTTCAGCCCGACCGCTGCGCCTTATC
CGGTAACTATCGTCTTGAGTCCAACCCGGTAAGACACGACTTATCGCCACTGGCAGCAGCCACTGGTAAC
AGGATTAGCAGAGCGAGGTATGTAGGCGGTGCTACAGAGTTCTTGAAGTGGTGGCCTAACTACGGCTACA
CTAGAAGAACAGTATTTGGTATCTGCGCTCTGCTGAAGCCAGTTACCTTCGGAAAAAGAGTTGGTAGCTC
TTGATCCGGCAAACAAACCACCGCTGGTAGCGGTGGTTTTTTTGTTTGCAAGCAGCAGATTACGCGCAGA
AAAAAAGGATCTCAAGAAGATCCTTTGATCTTTTCTACGGGGTCTGACGCTCAGTGGAACGAAAACTCAC
GTTAAGGGATTTTGGTCATGAGATTATCAAAAAGGATCTTCACCTAGATCCTTTTAAATTAAAAATGAAG
TTTTAAATCAATCTAAAGTATATATGAGTAAACTTGGTCTGACAGTTATTATTTACCCACCACTTTGGTA
ATTTCGCCTTTCACGTAATGCACAAATTCTTCCAGCTGATCCGCACGGCTGGCCAGACGATCTTCTTCCT
GGCCCAGATACGCCTGACGCGCTTCCAGAATCACCGGCTGATACTGCGCCGGCAGACGTTCCATGGCCCA
ATCCGCCGCCACATCTTTCGGCGCAATTTTGCCGGTCACCGCGCTATACCAAATACGGCTCAGGGTCAGC
ACCACGTTGCGTTCATCACCCGCCCAATCCGGCGGGCTGTTCCACAGGGTCAGGGTTTCGTTCAGCGCTT
CAAACAGGTCCTGTTCCGGCACCGGATCAAACAGTTCTTCCGCTGCCGGACCAACCAGCGCCACGCTATG
TTCACGCGCTTTGGTCAGCAGAATGGCCAGATCGATATCAATGGTCGCCGGTTCAAAAATGCCGGCCAGA
ATATCGTTACGCTGCCATTCGCCAAACTGCAGCTCACGTTTCGCCGGATAACGCCACGGAATAATGTCAT
CATGCACCACGATGGTCACTTCCACCGCACGCAGAATTTCGCTTTCACCCGGGCTCGCGCTGGTTTCCAG
CAGATCGTTAATCAGCGCACGACGGGTGGTTTCATCCAGACGCACGGTCACGGTCACCAGCAGATCAATA
TCGCTATGCGGTTTCAGGCCGCCATCCACCGCGCTGCCATACAGATGCACGGCCAGCAGGGTCGGTTCCA
GATGACGTTCAATCACGCCCACCACTTCAGACAGCTGGGTGCTCACTTCCGCAATCACCGCTTCACGCAT
AATGTTCAGTTTGGTTTTCGGACGGCTGCCCTGCTGGGTCACATCGTTGCTGCTCCACAGCATCAGGCAA
CGGCCCACCGCATAACGCGCCTGCTGTTTGCTCGCACGCGGCATGCTCTGCACGCCAAAAAAGCAATCAT
AGCACGCCATAAACACCGCCACCGCACCATTACCGCCGCTACGTTCGGTCAGGGTACGGCTCCAATTACG
GCTACGCATACTCTTCCTTTTTCAATATTATTGAAGCATTTATCAGGGTTATTGTCTCATGAGCGGATAC
ATATTTGAATGTATTTAGAAAAATAAACAAATAGGGGTTCCGCGCACATTTCCCCGAAAAGTGCCAC
Features (pLannotate 1.2.2; 10 found; start..end, strand, type, name):
      3..134     -  rep_origin     M13 ori (fragment): M13 bacteriophage origin of replication; arrow indicates direction of (+) strand synthesis
    155..311     -  CDS            lacZα (fragment): LacZα fragment of β-galactosidase; lacZ fragment
    320..338     +  promoter       T7 promoter: promoter for bacteriophage T7 RNA polymerase
    413..499     -  terminator     rrnB T1 terminator: Escherichia coli rrnB; transcription terminator T1 from the E. coli rrnB gene
    555..602     -  CDS            lacI (fragment): lac repressor; lacI; The lac repressor binds to the lac operator to inhibit transcription in E. coli. This inhibition can be relieved by adding lactose or isopropyl-β-D-thiogalactopyranoside (IPTG).
    639..679     -  rep_origin     RSF ori (fragment): Plasmids containing the RSF 1030 origin of replication can be propagated in E. coli cells that contain additional plasmids with compatible origins.
    757..1345    -  rep_origin     ori: high-copy-number ColE1/pMB1/pBR322/pUC origin of replication
   1522..2310    -  CDS            aadA: S3AD_ECOLX - Experimental evidence at protein level: Swiss-Prot protein existence level 1. Mediates bacterial resistance to the antibiotics streptomycin and spectinomycin. From Escherichia coli.
   2317..2373    -  CDS            aacC1 (fragment): AACC1_PSEAI - Experimental evidence at protein level: Swiss-Prot protein existence level 1. Responsible for gentamicin resistance and has a limited substrate range. From Pseudomonas aeruginosa.
   2530..2634    -  promoter       AmpR promoter: bla
