[The description below was written by a language model from this plasmid's Addgene catalogue record and pLannotate feature annotations shown in this document.]
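Description:
pOGG013 is a small (about 2.7 kb) part-donor plasmid from the Bacterial Expression Vector Archive (BEVA), a modular Golden Gate system for building custom bacterial expression vectors. It is not itself an expression vector: it carries a synthetic "endlinker/terminator" module (pLVC-ELT-3) in a commercial gene-synthesis backbone. According to the record, the module closes the assembly after Part 3, so a new vector can be circularised when only the first three module positions are filled. The insert has been domesticated for Golden Gate cloning, which generally means removal of internal type IIS restriction sites. The record does not name the enzymes or overhangs used.

The plasmid is propagated in E. coli at high copy from a ColE1/pUC-type origin and is selected with spectinomycin through the aadA adenylyltransferase gene, with an AmpR (bla) promoter annotated upstream of that region. The feature most likely to represent the payload is an rrnB T1 transcription terminator, consistent with the linker's dual role of joining the assembly ends and insulating against transcriptional read-through. The other annotations appear to be backbone remnants or short automated matches rather than functional units: a T7 promoter and partial fragments of lacZα, the M13 origin, lacI, the RSF origin and aacC1. The feature table does not annotate the module boundaries or the type IIS sites. The plasmid's typical use is as one component in a one-pot assembly with other BEVA modules to generate Golden Gate-compatible bacterial vectors.
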