Addgene plasmid #113987: pOGG013
Purpose: Vector construction module. Endlinker/terminator module to circularize plasmid following Part 3
Depositing lab: Philip Poole. Depositing organization: University of Oxford. Publication: A Bacterial Expression Vector Archive (BEVA) for Flexible Modular Assembly of Golden Gate-Compatible Vectors. Geddes BA, Mendoza-Suarez MA, Poole PS. Front Microbiol. 2019 Jan 14;9:3345. doi: 10.3389/fmicb.2018.03345. eCollection 2018. PubMed 30692983.
Backbone
  Vector backbone: pLVC-ELT-3
  Vector type: Bacterial Expression
Growth in bacteria
  Bacterial resistance: Spectinomycin, 50 μg/mL
  Growth temperature: 37°C
  Growth strain: DH5alpha
  Copy number: High Copy
Gene/Insert
  Gene/Insert name: Endlinker/terminator Part 3
  Species: Synthetic
  Mutation: Domesticated for Golden Gate cloning
  Cloning method: Unknown
Terms and licenses: Academic/Nonprofit Terms; Industry Terms: Not Available to Industry
Depositor comments: pLVC-ELT-3. Backbone from Invitrogen for synthesised parts. Please visit https://www.biorxiv.org/content/early/2018/08/16/392423 for bioRxiv preprint.
How to cite: pOGG013 was a gift from Philip Poole (Addgene plasmid # 113987 ; http://n2t.net/addgene:113987 ; RRID:Addgene_113987)
